>Addgene plasmid #51672 | M3939 leu2::ADE2 Disruptor Converter | depositor full sequence | sequence record 79105 | M3939 leu2::ADE2 Disruptor Converter sequence 8048 bps
GAATTCCCGGGGATCCGGTGATTGATTGAGCAAGCTAACTGTGGGAATACTCAGGTATCGTAAGATGCAA
GAGTTCGAATCTCTTAGCAACCATTATTTTTTTCCTCAACATAACGAGAACACACAGGGGCGCTATCGCA
CAGAATCAAATTCGATGACTGGAAATTTTTTGTTAATTTCAGAGGTCGCCTGACGCATATACCTTTTTCA
ACTGAAAAATTGGGAGAAAAAGGAAAGGTGAGAGCGCCGGAACCGGCTTTTCATATAGAATAGAGAAGCG
TTCATGACTAAATGCTTGCATCACAATACTTGAAGTTGACAATATTATTTAAGGACCTATTGTTTTTTCC
AATAGGTGGTTAGCAATCGTCTTACTTTCTAACTTTTCTTACCTTTTACATTTCAGCAATATATATATAT
ATTTCAAGGATATACCATTCTAATGTCTGCCCCTAAGAAGATCGTCGTTTTGCCAGGTGACCACGTTGGT
CAAGAAATCACAGCCGAAGCCATTAAGGTTCTTAAAGCTATTTCTGATGTTCGTTCCAATGTCAAGTTCG
ATTTCGAAAATCATTTAATTGGTGGTGCTGCTATCGATGCTACAGGTGTTCCACTTCCAGATGAGGCGCT
GGAAGCCTCCAAGAAGGCTGATGCCGTTTTGTTAGGTGCTGTGGGTGGTCCTAAATGGGGTACCGGTAGT
GTTAGACCTGAACAAGGTTTACTAAAAATCCGTAAAGAACTTCAATTGTACGCCAACTTAAGACCATGTA
ACTTTGCATCCGACTCTCTTTTAGACTTATCTCCAATCAAGCCACAATTTGCTAAAGGTACTGACTTCGT
TGTTGTCAGAGAATTAGTGGGAGGTATTTACTTTGGTAAGAGAAAGGAAGACGATGGTGATGGTGTCGCT
TGGGATAGTGAACAATACACCGTTCCAGAAGTGCAAAGAATCACAAGAATGGCCGCTTTCATGGCCCTAC
AACATGAGCCACCATTGCCTATTTGGTCCTTGGATAAAGCTAATGTTTTGGCCTCTTCAAGATTATGGAG
AAAAACTGTGGAGGAAACCATCAAGAACGAATTCCCTACATTGAAGGTTCAACATCAATTGATTGATTCT
GCCGCCATGATCCTAGTTAAGAACCCAACCCACCTAAATGGTATTATAATCACCAGCAACATGTTTGGTG
ATGATCCCGATCTTTTTACTCAAATTTACAGTTTTGATATCTTGGCGTTTTTCCTCACATTTATTACAAA
AGAAAGTGGGCAGGATTTGCCCTTCACAAAATCTCTGTCCAGGAGAAGAACGTATTTGACCAGAATTGCT
CAATCTTCTTCATTGAGACAGTTTTTACAACTGAGTACACGCCCTAATATAAGGATTCTGGGAGGTAATG
GGCAGGGTACTGGAAATTCCAATTATCCCGAATTTACAAACGCATCCTCAGTCATCTCACCCAAGCTAAG
GGCTTCTCCTCTACTAGAAAGAAGGGCGTCAAAAATCTGCTATGCTATTACGAAATTACTCTATAGGTTA
GAATGTCATCCCATAGGTATGGCCCTTTTAAAGAAGTATCTCCACAATCAATTGCGAGAAGCCTATCTAG
AATCAAAACGACACTTTATTTCCAAAAAGGGAGATTCGACCAACACTTCCTCTACCATTGCATCATCATC
TTTCGCTGGCGCATCTGTTCCTCTATCTTCAAACGAATCAGGAATGCTAAACGGCTTGAAGCAAATTAAC
GAACAACAAGAATCTACATTAGAAACCACTCAAAAGGAAGACTAGTAACGCCGTATCGTGATTAACGTAT
TACATAAGTTACAGGATTCATGCTTATGGGTTAGCTATTTCGCCCAATGTGTCCATCTGACATTACTATT
TTGCATTTTAATTTAATTAGAACTTGACTAGCGCACTACCAGTATATCATCTCATTTCCGTAAATACCAA
ATGTATTATATATTGAAAGCTTTTGACCAGGTTATTATAAAAGAAACTTCATGCTCGAAAAAGATCATTT
CGAAAAGTTGCCTAGTTTCATGAAATTTTAAAGCAGTTTATATAAATTTTACCTTTTGATGCGGAATTGA
CTTTTTCTTGAATAATACATAACTTTTCTTAAAAGAATCAAAGACAGATAAAATTTAAGAGATATTAAAT
ATTAGTGAGAAGCCGAGAATTTTGTAACACCAACATAACACTGACATCTTTAACAACTTTTAATTATGAT
ACATTTCTTACGTCATGATTGATTATTACAGCTATGCTGACAAATGACTCTTGTTGCATGGCTACGAACC
GGGTAATACTAAGTGATTGACTCTTGCTGACCTTTTATTAAGAACTAAATGGACAATATTATGGAGCATT
TCATGTATAAATTGGTGCGTAAAATCGTTGGATCTCTCTTCTAAGTACATCCTACTATAACAATCAAGAA
AAACAAGAAAATCGGACAAAACAATCAAGTATGGATTCTAGAACAGTTGGTATATTAGGAGGGGGACAAT
TGGGACGTATGATTGTTGAGGCAGCAAACAGGCTCAACATTAAGACGGTAATACTAGATGCTGAAAATTC
TCCTGCCAAACAAATAAGCAACTCCAATGACCACGTTAATGGCTCCTTTTCCAATCCTCTTGATATCGAA
AAACTAGCTGAAAAATGTGATGTGCTAACGATTGAGATTGAGCATGTTGATGTTCCTACACTAAAGAATC
TTCAAGTAAAACATCCCAAATTAAAAATTTACCCTTCTCCAGAAACAATCAGATTGATACAAGACAAATA
TATTCAAAAAGAGCATTTAATCAAAAATGGTATAGCAGTTACCCAAAGTGTTCCTGTGGAACAAGCCAGT
GAGACGTCCCTATTGAATGTTGGAAGAGATTTGGGTTTTCCATTCGTCTTGAAGTCGAGGACTTTGGCAT
ACGATGGAAGAGGTAACTTCGTTGTAAAGAATAAGGAAATGATTCCGGAAGCTTTGGAAGTACTGAAGGA
TCGTCCTTTGTACGCCGAAAAATGGGCACCATTTACTAAAGAATTAGCAGTCATGATTGTGAGATCTGTT
AACGGTTTAGTGTTTTCTTACCCAATTGTAGAGACTATCCACAAGGACAATATTTGTGACTTATGTTATG
CGCCTGCTAGAGTTCCGGACTCCGTTCAACTTAAGGCGAAGTTGTTGGCAGAAAATGCAATCAAATCTTT
TCCCGGTTGTGGTATATTTGGTGTGGAAATGTTCTATTTAGAAACAGGGGAATTGCTTATTAACGAAATT
GCCCCAAGGCCTCACAACTCTGGACATTATACCATTGATGCTTGCGTCACTTCTCAATTTGAAGCTCATT
TGAGATCAATATTGGATTTGCCAATGCCAAAGAATTTCACATCTTTCTCCACCATTACAACGAACGCCAT
TATGCTAAATGTTCTTGGAGACAAACATACAAAAGATAAAGAGCTAGAAACTTGCGAAAGAGCATTGGCG
ACTCCAGGTTCCTCAGTGTACTTATATGGAAAAGAGTCTAGACCTAACAGAAAAGTAGGTCACATAAATA
TTATTGCCTCCAGTATGGCGGAATGTGAACAAAGGCTGAACTACATTACAGGTAGAACTGATATTCCAAT
CAAAATCTCTGTCGCTCAAAAGTTGGACTTGGAAGCAATGGTCAAACCATTGGTTGGAATCATCATGGGA
TCAGACTCTGACTTGCCGGTAATGTCTGCCGCATGTGCGGTTTTAAAAGATTTTGGCGTTCCATTTGAAG
TGACAATAGTCTCTGCTCATAGAACTCCACATAGGATGTCAGCATATGCTATTTCCGCAAGCAAGCGTGG
AATTAAAACAATTATCGCTGGAGCTGGTGGGGCTGCTCACTTGCCAGGTATGGTGGCTGCAATGACACCA
CTTCCTGTCATCGGTGTGCCCGTAAAAGGTTCTTGTCTAGATGGAGTAGATTCTTTACATTCAATTGTGC
AAATGCCTAGAGGTGTTCCAGTAGCTACCGTCGCTATTAATAATAGTACGAACGCTGCGCTGTTGGCTGT
CAGACTGCTTGGCGCTTATGATTCAAGTTATACAACGAAAATGGAACAGTTTTTATTAAAGCAAGAAGAA
GAAGTTCTTGTCAAAGCACAAAAGTTAGAAACTGTCGGTTACGAAGCTTATCTAGAAAACAAGTAATATA
TAAGTTTATTGATATACTTGTACAGCAAATAATTATAAAATGATATACCTATTTTTTAGGCTTTGTTATG
ATTACATCAAATGTGGACTTCATACATAGAAATCAACGCTTACAGGTGTCCTTTTTTAAGAATTTCATAC
ATAAGATCACTTATTATACATACATACATATCCAGTAACAAGAAGCAAGGAATAATTACCTGCTTAAGTC
TGCGATTAAAAAAATAACGTTTCGATACAGTTCATATAAGGCGGCTCAATGCAGAACCGAGGATAGCGCT
ACGTCAGGATATCTTTGTAGTTCCCAAATATAAATGCGACAATATAGTTTCTTTCTTTCATATCAATAAT
ATCCTTTTCTCCACTGAAATCACGAATCAAACCTGGAGCAAAAACTAAAGCCAAATTATAAAGCGTCATT
CGATTCCAGTGACTGTACCGTGTAACCTTTTCTATATGTTCACTCAGTACTCTTAACACCCTATAATGTT
CCCTTGGAAGGTCTTCCAATATGTTTTTTAAAGCGCTCTTGCTCGACATATAAGTGTCCGAATTCTTTGC
TTCTAAGGACAACTTTCCTCCAACAAATGGCAAGTTTTCCATCATTTTTTTAGATTTAACTAACCTCATC
AACGGCTCGTATATTTGAAAGGTAAAGATAGGGTTGGGGAGCTTTCTTAAGTATCGCTTCAACACACCAG
TAACAACGTTGAGATCCCGGATCATCATCTCCGATGAAGCCTCCGTTATCCCAGGTTCCTTGGGTTTGTT
GCCATCTGCGTCCTTGGCCTCTTTGCCAGACAAGAACACCGCATTTGGTTTGTACGAACCATGCCACGGT
TCTGCTCCAGATTTGCCAAAGAATAAGGTCAACCCTATCGCCACTATCTTGTCTGCTGCAATGATGTTGA
AATTGTCATTGAACTTGCCTGAAGAAGGTAAGGCCATTGAAGATGCAGTTAAAAAGGTTTTGGATGCAGG
TATCAGAACTGGTGATTTAGGTGGTTCCAACAGTACCACCGAAGTCGGTGATGCTGTCGCCGAAGAAGTT
AAGAAAATCCTTGCTTAAAAAGATTCTCTTTTTTTATGATATTTGTACATAAACTTTATAAATGAAATTC
ATAATAGAAACGACACGAAATTACAAAATGGAATATGTTCATAGGGTAGAGCTTGCTCAATCAATCACCG
GATCCGTCGACCTGCAGCCAAGCTAGCTTGGCGTAATCATGGTCATAGCTGTTTCCTGTGTGAAATTGTT
ATCCGCTCACAATTCCACACAACATACGAGCCGGAAGCATAAAGTGTAAAGCCTGGGGTGCCTAATGAGT
GAGCTAACTCACATTAATTGCGTTGCGCTCACTGCCCGCTTTCCAGTCGGGAAACCTGTCGTGCCAGCTG
CATTAATGAATCGGCCAACGCGCGGGGAGAGGCGGTTTGCGTATTGGGCGCTCTTCCGCTTCCTCGCTCA
CTGACTCGCTGCGCTCGGTCGTTCGGCTGCGGCGAGCGGTATCAGCTCACTCAAAGGCGGTAATACGGTT
ATCCACAGAATCAGGGGATAACGCAGGAAAGAACATGTGAGCAAAAGGCCAGCAAAAGGCCAGGAACCGT
AAAAAGGCCGCGTTGCTGGCGTTTTTCCATAGGCTCCGCCCCCCTGACGAGCATCACAAAAATCGACGCT
CAAGTCAGAGGTGGCGAAACCCGACAGGACTATAAAGATACCAGGCGTTTCCCCCTGGAAGCTCCCTCGT
GCGCTCTCCTGTTCCGACCCTGCCGCTTACCGGATACCTGTCCGCCTTTCTCCCTTCGGGAAGCGTGGCG
CTTTCTCATAGCTCACGCTGTAGGTATCTCAGTTCGGTGTAGGTCGTTCGCTCCAAGCTGGGCTGTGTGC
ACGAACCCCCCGTTCAGCCCGACCGCTGCGCCTTATCCGGTAACTATCGTCTTGAGTCCAACCCGGTAAG
ACACGACTTATCGCCACTGGCAGCAGCCACTGGTAACAGGATTAGCAGAGCGAGGTATGTAGGCGGTGCT
ACAGAGTTCTTGAAGTGGTGGCCTAACTACGGCTACACTAGAAGGACAGTATTTGGTATCTGCGCTCTGC
TGAAGCCAGTTACCTTCGGAAAAAGAGTTGGTAGCTCTTGATCCGGCAAACAAACCACCGCTGGTAGCGG
TGGTTTTTTTGTTTGCAAGCAGCAGATTACGCGCAGAAAAAAAGGATCTCAAGAAGATCCTTTGATCTTT
TCTACGGGGTCTGACGCTCAGTGGAACGAAAACTCACGTTAAGGGATTTTGGTCATGAGATTATCAAAAA
GGATCTTCACCTAGATCCTTTTAAATTAAAAATGAAGTTTTAAATCAATCTAAAGTATATATGAGTAAAC
TTGGTCTGACAGTTACCAATGCTTAATCAGTGAGGCACCTATCTCAGCGATCTGTCTATTTCGTTCATCC
ATAGTTGCCTGACTCCCCGTCGTGTAGATAACTACGATACGGGAGGGCTTACCATCTGGCCCCAGTGCTG
CAATGATACCGCGAGACCCACGCTCACCGGCTCCAGATTTATCAGCAATAAACCAGCCAGCCGGAAGGGC
CGAGCGCAGAAGTGGTCCTGCAACTTTATCCGCCTCCATCCAGTCTATTAATTGTTGCCGGGAAGCTAGA
GTAAGTAGTTCGCCAGTTAATAGTTTGCGCAACGTTGTTGCCATTGCTACAGGCATCGTGGTGTCACGCT
CGTCGTTTGGTATGGCTTCATTCAGCTCCGGTTCCCAACGATCAAGGCGAGTTACATGATCCCCCATGTT
GTGCAAAAAAGCGGTTAGCTCCTTCGGTCCTCCGATCGTTGTCAGAAGTAAGTTGGCCGCAGTGTTATCA
CTCATGGTTATGGCAGCACTGCATAATTCTCTTACTGTCATGCCATCCGTAAGATGCTTTTCTGTGACTG
GTGAGTACTCAACCAAGTCATTCTGAGAATAGTGTATGCGGCGACCGAGTTGCTCTTGCCCGGCGTCAAT
ACGGGATAATACCGCGCCACATAGCAGAACTTTAAAAGTGCTCATCATTGGAAAACGTTCTTCGGGGCGA
AAACTCTCAAGGATCTTACCGCTGTTGAGATCCAGTTCGATGTAACCCACTCGTGCACCCAACTGATCTT
CAGCATCTTTTACTTTCACCAGCGTTTCTGGGTGAGCAAAAACAGGAAGGCAAAATGCCGCAAAAAAGGG
AATAAGGGCGACACGGAAATGTTGAATACTCATACTCTTCCTTTTTCAATATTATTGAAGCATTTATCAG
GGTTATTGTCTCATGAGCGGATACATATTTGAATGTATTTAGAAAAATAAACAAATAGGGGTTCCGCGCA
CATTTCCCCGAAAAGTGCCACCTGACGTCTAAGAAACCATTATTATCATGACATTAACCTATAAAAATAG
GCGTATCACGAGGCCCTTTCGTCTCGCGCGTTTCGGTGATGACGGTGAAAACCTCTGACACATGCAGCTC
CCGGAGACGGTCACAGCTTGTCTGTAAGCGGATGCCGGGAGCAGACAAGCCCGTCAGGGCGCGTCAGCGG
GTGTTGGCGGGTGTCGGGGCTGGCTTAACTATGCGGCATCAGAGCAGATTGTACTGAGAGTGCACCATAT
GCGGTGTGAAATACCGCACAGATGCGTAAGGAGAAAATACCGCATCAGGCGCCATTCGCCATTCAGGCTG
CGCAACTGTTGGGAAGGGCGATCGGTGCGGGCCTCTTCGCTATTACGCCAGCTGGCGAAAGGGGGATGTG
CTGCAAGGCGATTAAGTTGGGTAACGCCAGGGTTTTCCCAGTCACGACGTTGTAAAACGACGGCCAGT
Features (pLannotate 1.2.2; 17 found; start..end, strand, type, name):
     37..442     +  promoter       LEU2 promoter: S. cerevisiae LEU2
    443..1192    +  CDS            LEU2 (fragment): 3-isopropylmalate dehydrogenase, required for leucine biosynthesis; S. cerevisiae LEU2; yeast auxotrophic marker
   1139..1792    +  CDS            AFI1 (fragment): AFI1_YEAST - Experimental evidence at protein level: Swiss-Prot protein existence level 1. Involved in actin patch polarization. Required for maintaining a proper budding pattern in yeast cells. Required for proper polarized localization of the ADP-ribosylation factor ARF3 at the plasma membrane. From Saccharomyces cerevisiae (strain ATCC 204508 / S288c) (Baker's yeast).
   2105..2480    +  promoter       ADE2 promoter: S. cerevisiae ADE2
   2481..4196    +  CDS            ADE2: phosphoribosylaminoimidazole carboxylase, required for adenine biosynthesis; S. cerevisiae ADE2; yeast auxotrophic marker
   4482..4946    -  CDS            RGA1 (fragment): RGA1_YEAST - Also known as DBM1, THE1. Experimental evidence at protein level: Swiss-Prot protein existence level 1. GTPase-activating protein (GAP) for CDC42 and/or RHO1. Negative regulator of the pheromone-response pathway through the STE20 protein kinase; acts at a step between the G-protein and the MAP kinase module. Dominant suppressor of bud emergence defect caused by deletion of IPL2/BEM2. Involved in the control of polarized cell growth and proper bud site selection. From Saccharomyces cerevisiae (strain ATCC 204508 / S288c) (Baker's yeast).
   4924..5268    +  CDS            LEU2 (fragment): 3-isopropylmalate dehydrogenase, required for leucine biosynthesis; S. cerevisiae LEU2; yeast auxotrophic marker
   5456..5472    -  protein_bind   lac operator: The lac repressor binds to the lac operator to inhibit transcription in E. coli. This inhibition can be relieved by adding lactose or isopropyl-β-D-thiogalactopyranoside (IPTG). lac repressor encoded by lacI
   5480..5510    -  promoter       lac promoter: promoter for the E. coli lac operon
   5525..5546    -  protein_bind   CAP binding site: CAP binding activates transcription in the presence of cAMP. E. coli catabolite activator protein
   5559..5651    -  CDS            lacI (fragment): lac repressor; lacI; The lac repressor binds to the lac operator to inhibit transcription in E. coli. This inhibition can be relieved by adding lactose or isopropyl-β-D-thiogalactopyranoside (IPTG).
   5834..6422    -  rep_origin     ori: high-copy-number ColE1/pMB1/pBR322/pUC origin of replication
   6593..7453    -  CDS            AmpR: β-lactamase; bla; confers resistance to ampicillin, carbenicillin, and related antibiotics
   7454..7558    -  promoter       AmpR promoter: bla
   7653..7688    +  CDS            rop (fragment): Rop protein, which maintains plasmids at low copy number; rop
   7790..7889    +  misc_feature   bom (fragment): basis of mobility region from pBR322
   7895..4       -  CDS            lacZα (fragment) (across the origin): LacZα fragment of β-galactosidase; lacZ fragment
