[The description below was written by a language model from this plasmid's Addgene catalogue record and pLannotate feature annotations shown in this document.]
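Description:
M3939 leu2::ADE2 Disruptor Converter is a budding yeast "marker swap" plasmid built on the YDp-L backbone, a pUC-type E. coli vector that carries the S. cerevisiae LEU2 gene. The feature table shows no yeast replication origin or centromere, so the plasmid is propagated only in bacteria, using a high-copy ColE1/pUC origin and the AmpR β-lactamase gene for ampicillin selection. Remnants of the lac promoter/operator and lacZα region flank the yeast DNA. The catalogue lists a total size of 8058 bp, while the annotated depositor sequence is 8048 nt.

The payload is a roughly 3.6 kb ADE2 genomic fragment that was blunt-ended and inserted into the EcoRV site within the LEU2 coding sequence, destroying the site at both junctions. The annotation reflects this. The LEU2 promoter and a 5′ LEU2 fragment lie upstream, followed by the ADE2 promoter and full ADE2 open reading frame (phosphoribosylaminoimidazole carboxylase, needed for adenine biosynthesis), and then a 3′ LEU2 fragment. Partial AFI1 and RGA1 sequences are also annotated on either side of ADE2. These are most likely neighbouring chromosomal DNA carried along with the genomic fragment rather than functional elements.

In this arrangement LEU2 is interrupted and ADE2 is expressed from its own promoter, with the two LEU2 segments serving as homology arms. The stated purpose is to convert a LEU2 marker to ADE2. Recombination between the arms and an existing LEU2 marker on a yeast gene disruption or plasmid replaces it with leu2::ADE2, and the cells are selected for adenine prototrophy in an ade2 host. This frees LEU2 for reuse in later strain construction.
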