Addgene plasmid #51672: M3939 leu2::ADE2 Disruptor Converter
Purpose: Yeast marker swap plasmid for converting LEU2 to ADE2
Depositing lab: David Stillman. Depositing organization: University of Utah. Publication: New 'marker swap' plasmids for converting selectable markers on budding yeast gene disruptions and plasmids. Voth WP, Jiang YW, Stillman DJ. Yeast. 2003 Aug;20(11):985-93. 10.1002/yea.1018 PubMed 12898713.
Backbone
  Vector backbone: YDpL
  Total vector size (bp): 8058
  Vector type: Yeast Expression ; yeast marker swap
  Selectable markers: ADE2
Growth in bacteria
  Bacterial resistance: Ampicillin, 100 μg/mL
  Growth temperature: 37°C
  Growth strain: DH5alpha
  Copy number: Unknown
Gene/Insert
  Gene/Insert name: ADE2
  Species: S. cerevisiae (budding yeast)
  Entrez Gene: ADE2 (a.k.a. YOR128C)
  Promoter: ADE2
  Cloning method: Restriction Enzyme; 5′ cloning site EcoRV (destroyed during cloning); 3′ cloning site EcoRV (destroyed during cloning)
  Sequencing primers: 5′ M13-F20; 3′ M13R
Terms and licenses: Academic/Nonprofit Terms; Industry Terms: Not Available to Industry
Depositor comments: Plasmid M3939 (leu2::ADE2) was made by cutting YDp-L with EcoRV, and inserting a 3.6 kb BamHI (blunted with Klenow) fragment with ADE2 containing plasmid M1144.
How to cite: M3939 leu2::ADE2 Disruptor Converter was a gift from David Stillman (Addgene plasmid # 51672 ; http://n2t.net/addgene:51672 ; RRID:Addgene_51672)
