>Addgene plasmid #51672 | M3939 leu2::ADE2 Disruptor Converter | addgene partial sequence | sequence record 81285 | M13-Rev 5'-CAGGAAACAGCTATGACC-3'
GGATCCGGTGATTGATTGAGCAAGCTCTACCCTATGAACATATTCCATTTTGTAATTTCGTGTCGTTTCT
ATTATGAATTTCATTTATAAAGTTTATGTACAAATATCATAAAAAAAGAGAATCTTTTTAAGCAAGGATT
TTCTTAACTTCTTCGGCGACAGCATCACCGACTTCGGTGGTACTGTTGGAACCACCTAAATCACCAGTTC
TGATACCTGCATCCAAAACCTTTTTAACTGCATCTTCAATGGCCTTACCTTCTTCAGGCAAGTTCAATGA
CAATTTCAACATCATTGCAGCAGACAAGATAGTGGCGATAGGGTTGACCTTATTCTTTGGCAAATCTGGA
GCAGAACCGTGGCATGGTTCGTACAAACCAAATGCGGTGTTCTTGTCTGGCAAAGAGGCCAAGGACGCAG
ATGGCAACAAACCCAAGGAACCTGGGATAACGGAGGCTTCATCGGAGATGATGATCCGGGATCTCAACGT
TGTTACTGGTGTGTTGAAGCGATACTTAAGAAAGCTCCCCAACCCTATCTTTACCTTTCAAATATACGAG
CCGTTGATGAGGTTAGTTAAATCTAAAAAAATGATGGAAAACTTGCCATTTGTTGGAGGAAAGTTGTCCT
TAGAAGCAAAGAATTCGGACACTTATATGTCGAGCAAGAGCGCTTTAAAAAACATATTGGAAGACCTTCC
AAGGGAACATTATAGGGTGTTAAGAGTACTGAGTGAACATATAGAAAAGGTTACACGGTACAGTCACTGG
AATCGAATGACGCTTTATAATTTGGCTTTAGTTTTTGCTCCAGGTTTGATTCGTGATTTCAGTGGAGAAA
AGGATATTATTGATATGAAAGAAAGAAACTATATTGTCGCATTTATATTTGGGAACTACAAAGATATCCT
GACGTAGCGCTATCCTCGGTTCTGCATTGAGCCGCCTTATATGAACTGTATCGAAACGTTATTTTTTTAA
TCGCAGACTTAAGCAGGTAAT
