>Addgene plasmid #51672 | M3939 leu2::ADE2 Disruptor Converter | addgene partial sequence | sequence record 81439 | M13pUC-Fwd 5'-CCCAGTCACGACGTTGTAAAACG-3'
AGCTAACTGTGGGAATACTCAGGTATCGTAAGATGCAAGAGTTCGAATCTCTTAGCAACCATTATTTTTT
TCCTCAACATAACGAGAACACACAGGGGCGCTATCGCACAGAATCAAATTCGATGACTGGAAATTTTTTG
TTAATTTCAGAGGTCGCCTGACGCATATACCTTTTTCAACTGAAAAATTGGGAGAAAAAGGAAAGGTGAG
AGCGCCGGAACCGGCTTTTCATATAGAATAGAGAAGCGTTCATGACTAAATGCTTGCATCACAATACTTG
AAGTTGACAATATTATTTAAGGACCTATTGTTTTTTCCAATAGGTGGTTAGCAATCGTCTTACTTTCTAA
CTTTTCTTACCTTTTACATTTCAGCAATATATATATATATTTCAAGGATATACCATTCTAATGTCTGCCC
CTAAGAAGATCGTCGTTTTGCCAGGTGACCACGTTGGTCAAGAAATCACAGCCGAAGCCATTAAGGTTCT
TAAAGCTATTTCTGATGTTCGTTCCAATGTCAAGTTCGATTTCGAAAATCATTTAATTGGTGGTGCTGCT
ATCGATGCTACAGGTGTTCCACTTCCAGATGAGGCGCTGGAAGCCTCCAAGAAGGCTGATGCCGTTTTGT
TAGGTGCTGTGGGTGGTCCTAAATGGGGTACCGGTAGTGTTAGACCTGAACAAGGTTTACTAAAAATCCG
TAAAGAACTTCAATTGTACGCCAACTTAAGACCATGTAACTTTGCATCCGACTCTCTTTTAGACTTATCT
CCAATCAAGCCACAATTTGCTAAAGGTACTGACTTCGTTGTTGTCAGAGAATTAGTGGGAGGTATTTACT
TTGGTAAGAGAAAGGAAGACGATGGTGATGGTGTCGCTTG
